Addgene plasmid #247893: SFB-XPF-R153P
Purpose: Mammalian expression construct for N-terminal S protein-Flag-Streptavidin binding peptide (SFB)-tagged XPF R153P
Depositing lab: Junjie Chen & Huimin Zhang. Depositing organization: University of Texas MD Anderson Cancer Center. Publication: SLX4IP acts with SLX4 and XPF-ERCC1 to promote interstrand crosslink repair. Zhang H, Chen Z, Ye Y, Ye Z, Cao D, Xiong Y, Srivastava M, Feng X, Tang M, Wang C, Tainer JA, Chen J. Nucleic Acids Res. 2019 Nov 4;47(19):10181-10201. doi: 10.1093/nar/gkz769. PubMed 31495888.
Backbone
  Vector backbone: pMH-SFB-N
  Vector type: Mammalian Expression
Growth in bacteria
  Bacterial resistance: Ampicillin, 100 μg/mL
  Growth temperature: 37°C
  Growth strain: DH5alpha
  Copy number: High Copy
Gene/Insert
  Gene/Insert name: XPF
  Species: H. sapiens (human)
  Mutation: R153P
  Entrez Gene: ERCC4 (a.k.a. ERCC11, FANCQ, RAD1, XFEPS, XPF)
  Tag / fusion protein: S protein-Flag-Streptavidin binding peptide (SFB) (N terminal on backbone)
  Cloning method: Gateway Cloning
Terms and licenses: Academic/Nonprofit Terms; Industry Terms: Not Available to Industry
How to cite: SFB-XPF-R153P was a gift from Junjie Chen & Huimin Zhang (Addgene plasmid # 247893 ; http://n2t.net/addgene:247893 ; RRID:Addgene_247893)
