[The description below was written by a language model from this plasmid's Addgene catalogue record and pLannotate feature annotations shown in this document.]
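Description:
SFB-XPF-R153P is a mammalian expression plasmid built on the pMH-SFB-N backbone that produces human XPF (ERCC4), carrying the R153P substitution, fused at its N-terminus to a triple SFB tag. In the annotated 9,062-nt sequence, a CMV enhancer and immediate-early promoter drive an open reading frame that begins with the S-tag, continues through a FLAG epitope and the streptavidin-binding peptide, and then reads across an attB1 site into the ERCC4 coding sequence, which ends just before attB2. The flanking attB sites reflect insertion of the gene by Gateway recombination, as the record states. Downstream lie a fragment of the EMCV IRES and an SV40 early promoter driving the puromycin N-acetyltransferase gene, which allows selection of transfected or stably expressing mammalian cells with puromycin.

The backbone also carries retroviral elements: Moloney murine leukemia virus LTRs, a MESV packaging signal fragment and a truncated gag region. These suggest derivation from a gammaretroviral vector, although the catalogue lists the construct only as a mammalian expression vector and does not describe viral use. Propagation in E. coli relies on a high-copy ColE1/pUC-type origin and the β-lactamase gene conferring ampicillin resistance.

XPF is the catalytic subunit of the structure-specific XPF-ERCC1 endonuclease, which acts in DNA repair including interstrand crosslink removal. The SFB tag supports tandem affinity purification on streptavidin and S-protein matrices as well as FLAG detection. This makes the construct suited to comparing the protein interactions or repair function of the R153P mutant with wild-type XPF. The record does not state the functional consequence of the mutation.
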