Features (pLannotate 1.2.2; 23 found; start..end, strand, type, name):
     22..325     +  enhancer       CMV enhancer: human cytomegalovirus immediate early enhancer
    326..529     +  promoter       CMV promoter: human cytomegalovirus (CMV) immediate early promoter
    552..579     +  misc_feature   MCS (fragment): multiple cloning site
    589..633     +  CDS            S-Tag: affinity and epitope tag derived from pancreatic ribonuclease A
    682..710     +  CDS            3xFLAG (fragment): three tandem FLAG® epitope tags
    727..840     +  CDS            SBP: streptavidin-binding peptide selected from a peptide library; binds streptavidin with nanomolar affinity (Keefe et al., 2001)
    871..900     +  misc_feature   MCS (fragment): multiple cloning site
    913..937     +  protein_bind   attB1: mutant version of attB; recombination site for the Gateway® BP reaction BP Clonase™
    940..3687    +  CDS            ERCC4: XPF_HUMAN - Also known as ERCC11, XPF. Experimental evidence at protein level: Swiss-Prot protein existence level 1. Catalytic component of a structure-specific DNA repair endonuclease responsible for the 5-prime incision during DNA repair. Involved in homologous recombination that assists in removing interstrand cross-link. From Homo sapiens (Human).
   3695..3715    -  protein_bind   attB2: mutant version of attB; core recombination site for the Gateway® BP reaction BP Clonase™
   3732..3944    +  misc_feature   IRES (fragment): internal ribosome entry site (IRES) of the encephalomyocarditis virus (EMCV)
   3983..4312    +  promoter       SV40 promoter: SV40 enhancer and early promoter
   4322..4921    +  CDS            PuroR: puromycin N-acetyltransferase; pac from Streptomyces alboniger; confers resistance to puromycin
   5020..5141    +  LTR            3' LTR (ΔU3) (fragment): self-inactivating 3' long terminal repeat (LTR) from Moloney murine leukemia virus
   5142..5611    +  LTR            LTR: long terminal repeat from Moloney murine leukemia virus
   5677..5729    -  CDS            lacI (fragment): lac repressor; lacI; The lac repressor binds to the lac operator to inhibit transcription in E. coli. This inhibition can be relieved by adding lactose or isopropyl-β-D-thiogalactopyranoside (IPTG).
   5912..6500    -  rep_origin     ori: high-copy-number ColE1/pMB1/pBR322/pUC origin of replication
   6660..7520    -  CDS            AmpR: β-lactamase; bla; confers resistance to ampicillin, carbenicillin, and related antibiotics
   7521..7625    -  promoter       AmpR promoter: bla
   7656..8125    +  LTR            LTR: long terminal repeat from Moloney murine leukemia virus
   8249..8523    +  misc_feature   MESV Ψ (fragment): packaging signal of murine embryonic stem cell virus
   8590..9006    +  CDS            gag (truncated): truncated Moloney murine leukemia virus (MMLV) gag gene lacking the start codon
   9031..9062    +  enhancer       CMV enhancer (fragment): human cytomegalovirus immediate early enhancer
>Addgene plasmid #247893 | SFB-XPF-R153P | addgene full sequence | sequence record 494918 | Addgene NGS Result
TAGCCCATATATGGAGTTCCGCGTTACATAACTTACGGTAAATGGCCCGCCTGGCTGACCGCCCAACGAC
CCCCGCCCATTGACGTCAATAATGACGTATGTTCCCATAGTAACGCCAATAGGGACTTTCCATTGACGTC
AATGGGTGGAGTATTTACGGTAAACTGCCCACTTGGCAGTACATCAAGTGTATCATATGCCAAGTACGCC
CCCTATTGACGTCAATGACGGTAAATGGCCCGCCTGGCATTATGCCCAGTACATGACCTTATGGGACTTT
CCTACTTGGCAGTACATCTACGTATTAGTCATCGCTATTACCATGGTGATGCGGTTTTGGCAGTACATCA
ATGGGCGTGGATAGCGGTTTGACTCACGGGGATTTCCAAGTCTCCACCCCATTGACGTCAATGGGAGTTT
GTTTTGGCACCAAAATCAACGGGACTTTCCAAAATGTCGTAACAACTCCGCCCCATTGACGCAAATGGGC
GGTAGGCGTGTACGGTGGGAGGTCTATATAAGCAGAGCTGGTTTAGTGAACCGTCAGATCCGCTAGCGCT
ACCGGACTCAGATCTCGAGGCCACCATGAAAGAAACCGCTGCTGCTAAATTCGAACGCCAGCACATGGAC
AGCGGAGCCGGCGCAGGAGCCGGCGCTGACGCGCCTGACTACAAAGACGATGACGACAAGGGAGATTACA
AGGATGACGATGACAAAGGCGCGTCGATGGACGAGAAGACCACCGGCTGGCGGGGCGGCCACGTGGTGGA
GGGCCTGGCCGGCGAGCTGGAGCAGCTGCGGGCCAGGCTGGAGCACCACCCTCAGGGCCAGCGGGAGCCC
TCCGGCGGCTGCAAGCTGGGCGGCGCGCCTGAATTCTGCAGTCGACGGTACCGCGGGCCCATCGCTCGAG
AGACAAGTTTGTACAAAAAAGCAGGCTTCATGGAGTCAGGGCAGCCGGCTCGACGGATTGCCATGGCGCC
GCTGCTGGAGTACGAGCGACAGCTGGTGCTGGAACTGCTCGACACTGACGGGCTAGTAGTGTGCGCCCGC
GGGCTCGGCGCGGACCGGCTCCTCTACCACTTTCTCCAGCTGCACTGCCACCCAGCCTGCCTGGTGCTGG
TGCTCAACACGCAGCCGGCCGAGGAGGAGTATTTTATCAATCAGCTGAAGATAGAAGGAGTTGAACACCT
CCCTCGCCGTGTAACAAATGAAATCACAAGCAACAGTCGCTATGAAGTTTACACACAAGGTGGTGTTATA
TTTGCGACAAGTAGGATACTTGTGGTTGACTTCTTGACTGATAGAATACCTTCAGATTTAATTACTGGCA
TCTTGGTGTATAGAGCCCACAGAATAATCGAGTCTTGTCAAGAAGCATTCATCTTGCGCCTCTTTCCCCA
GAAAAACAAACGTGGTTTTATTAAAGCTTTCACAGACAATGCTGTTGCCTTTGATACTGGTTTTTGTCAT
GTGGAAAGAGTGATGAGAAATCTTTTTGTGAGGAAACTGTATCTGTGGCCAAGGTTCCATGTAGCAGTAA
ACTCATTTTTAGAACAGCACAAACCTGAAGTTGTAGAAATCCATGTTTCTATGACACCTACCATGCTTGC
TATACAGACTGCTATACTGGACATTTTAAATGCATGTCTAAAGGAACTAAAATGCCATAACCCATCGCTT
GAAGTGGAAGATTTATCTTTAGAAAATGCTATTGGAAAACCTTTTGACAAGACAATCCGCCATTATCTGG
ATCCTTTGTGGCACCAGCTTGGAGCCAAGACTAAATCCTTAGTTCAGGATTTGAAGATATTACGAACTTT
GCTGCAGTATCTCTCTCAGTATGATTGTGTCACATTTCTTAATCTTCTGGAATCTCTGAGAGCAACGGAA
AAAGCTTTTGGTCAGAATTCAGGTTGGCTGTTTCTTGACTCCAGCACCTCGATGTTTATAAATGCTCGAG
CAAGGGTTTATCATCTTCCAGATGCCAAAATGAGTAAAAAAGAAAAAATATCTGAAAAAATGGAAATTAA
AGAAGGGGAAGAAACAAAAAAGGAACTGGTCCTAGAAAGCAACCCAAAGTGGGAGGCACTGACTGAAGTA
TTAAAAGAAATTGAGGCAGAAAATAAGGAGAGTGAAGCTCTTGGTGGTCCAGGTCAAGTACTGATTTGTG
CAAGTGATGACCGAACATGTTCCCAGCTGAGAGACTATATCACTCTTGGAGCGGAGGCCTTCTTATTGAG
GCTCTACAGGAAAACCTTTGAGAAGGATAGCAAAGCTGAAGAAGTCTGGATGAAATTTAGGAAGGAAGAC
AGTTCAAAGAGAATTAGGAAATCTCACAAAAGACCTAAAGACCCCCAAAACAAAGAACGGGCTTCTACCA
AAGAAAGAACCCTCAAAAAGAAAAAACGGAAGTTGACCTTAACTCAAATGGTAGGAAAACCTGAAGAACT
GGAAGAGGAAGGAGATGTCGAGGAAGGATATCGTCGAGAAATAAGCAGTAGCCCAGAAAGCTGCCCGGAA
GAAATTAAGCATGAAGAATTTGATGTAAATTTGTCATCGGATGCTGCTTTCGGAATCCTGAAAGAACCCC
TCACTATCATCCATCCGCTTCTGGGTTGCAGCGACCCCTATGCTCTGACAAGGGTACTACATGAAGTGGA
GCCAAGATACGTGGTTCTTTATGACGCAGAGCTAACCTTTGTTCGGCAGCTTGAAATTTACAGGGCGAGT
AGGCCTGGGAAACCTCTGAGGGTTTACTTTCTTATATACGGAGGTTCAACTGAGGAACAACGCTATCTCA
CTGCTTTGCGGAAAGAAAAGGAAGCTTTTGAAAAACTCATAAGGGAAAAAGCAAGCATGGTTGTCCCTGA
AGAAAGAGAAGGCAGAGATGAAACAAACTTAGACCTAGTAAGAGGCACAGCATCTGCAGATGTTTCCACT
GACACTCGGAAAGCCGGTGGCCAGGAACAGAATGGTACACAGCAAAGCATAGTTGTGGATATGCGTGAAT
TTCGAAGTGAGCTTCCATCTCTGATCCATCGTCGGGGCATTGACATTGAACCCGTGACTTTAGAGGTTGG
AGATTACATCCTCACTCCAGAAATGTGCGTGGAGCGCAAGAGTATCAGTGATTTAATCGGCTCTTTAAAT
AACGGCCGCCTCTACAGCCAGTGCATCTCCATGTCCCGCTACTACAAGCGTCCCGTGCTTCTGATTGAGT
TTGACCCTAGCAAGCCTTTCTCTCTCACTTCCCGAGGTGCCTTGTTTCAGGAGATCTCCAGCAATGACAT
TAGTTCCAAACTCACTCTTCTTACACTTCACTTCCCCAGACTACGGATTCTCTGGTGCCCCTCTCCTCAT
GCAACGGCGGAGTTGTTTGAGGAGCTGAAACAAAGCAAGCCACAGCCTGATGCGGCGACAGCACTGGCCA
TTACAGCAGATTCTGAAACCCTTCCCGAGTCAGAGAAGTATAATCCTGGTCCCCAAGACTTCTTGTTAAA
AATGCCAGGGGTGAATGCCAAAAACTGCCGCTCCTTGATGCACCACGTTAAGAACATCGCAGAATTAGCA
GCCCTGTCACAAGACGAGCTCACGAGTATTCTGGGGAATGCTGCAAATGCCAAACAGCTTTATGATTTCA
TTCACACCTCTTTTGCAGAAGTCGTATCAAAAGGAAAAGGGAAAAAGTGAAACCCAGCTTTCTTGTACAA
AGTGGCTCGAGCAGGGATCCGCCCCTCTCCCTCCCCCCCCCCTAACGTTACTGGCCGAAGCCGCTTGGAA
TAAGGCCGGTGTGCGTTTGTCTATATGTTATTTTCCACCATATTGCCGTCTTTTGGCAATGTGAGGGCCC
GGAAACCTGGCCCTGTCTTCTTGACGAGCATTCCTAGGGGTCTTTCCCCTCTCGCCAAAGGAATGCAAGG
TCTGTTGAATGTCGTGAAGGAAGCGTAGGAATTCGCCAGCACAGTGGTCGACCCTGTGGAATGTGTGTCA
GTTAGGGTGTGGAAAGTCCCCAGGCTCCCCAGCAGGCAGAAGTATGCAAAGCATGCATCTCAATTAGTCA
GCAACCAGGTGTGGAAAGTCCCCAGGCTCCCCAGCAGGCAGAAGTATGCAAAGCATGCATCTCAATTAGT
CAGCAACCATAGTCCCGCCCCTAACTCCGCCCATCCCGCCCCTAACTCCGCCCAGTTCCGCCCATTCTCC
GCCCCATGGCTGACTAATTTTTTTTATTTATGCAGAGGCCGAGGCCGCCTCGGCCTCTGAGCTATTCCAG
AAGTAGTGAGGAGGCTTTTTTGGAGGCCTAGGCTTTTGCAAAAAGCTTACCATGACCGAGTACAAGCCCA
CGGTGCGCCTCGCCACCCGCGACGACGTCCCCAGGGCCGTACGCACCCTCGCCGCCGCGTTCGCCGACTA
CCCCGCCACGCGCCACACCGTCGATCCGGACCGCCACATCGAGCGGGTCACCGAGCTGCAAGAACTCTTC
CTCACGCGCGTCGGGCTCGACATCGGCAAGGTGTGGGTCGCGGACGACGGCGCCGCGGTGGCGGTCTGGA
CCACGCCGGAGAGCGTCGAAGCGGGGGCGGTGTTCGCCGAGATCGGCCCGCGCATGGCCGAGTTGAGCGG
TTCCCGGCTGGCCGCGCAGCAACAGATGGAAGGCCTCCTGGCGCCGCACCGGCCCAAGGAGCCCGCGTGG
TTCCTGGCCACCGTCGGCGTCTCGCCCGACCACCAGGGCAAGGGTCTGGGCAGCGCCGTCGTGCTCCCCG
GAGTGGAGGCGGCCGAGCGCGCCGGGGTGCCCGCCTTCCTGGAGACCTCCGCGCCCCGCAACCTCCCCTT
CTACGAGCGGCTCGGCTTCACCGTCACCGCCGACGTCGAGGTGCCCGAAGGACCGCGCACCTGGTGCATG
ACCCGCAAGCCCGGTGCCTGACGCCCGCCCCACGACCCGCAGCGCCCGACCGAAAGGAGCGCACGACCCC
ATGCATCGATAAAATAAAAGATTTTATTTAGTCTCCAGAAAAAGGGGGGAATGAAAGACCCCACCTGTAG
GTTTGGCAAGCTAGCTTAAGTAACGCCATTTTGCAAGGCATGGAAAAATACATAACTGAGAATAGAGAAG
TTCAGATCAAGGTCAGGAACAGATGGAACAGCTGAATATGGGCCAAACAGGATATCTGTGGTAAGCAGTT
CCTGCCCCGGCTCAGGGCCAAGAACAGATGGAACAGCTGAATATGGGCCAAACAGGATATCTGTGGTAAG
CAGTTCCTGCCCCGGCTCAGGGCCAAGAACAGATGGTCCCCAGATGCGGTCCAGCCCTCAGCAGTTTCTA
GAGAACCATCAGATGTTTCCAGGGTGCCCCAAGGACCTGAAATGACCCTGTGCCTTATTTGAACTAACCA
ATCAGTTCGCTTCTCGCTTCTGTTCGCGCGCTTCTGCTCCCCGAGCTCAATAAAAGAGCCCACAACCCCT
CACTCGGGGCGCCAGTCCTCCGATTGACTGAGTCGCCCGGGTACCCGTGTATCCAATAAACCCTCTTGCA
GTTGCATCCGACTTGTGGTCTCGCTGTTCCTTGGGAGGGTCTCCTCTGAGTGATTGACTACCCGTCAGCG
GGGGTCTTTCACATGCAGCATGTATCAAAATTAATTTGGTTTTTTTTCTTAAGTATTTACATTAAATGGC
CATAGTTGCATTAATGAATCGGCCAACGCGCGGGGAGAGGCGGTTTGCGTATTGGGCGCTCTTCCGCTTC
CTCGCTCACTGACTCGCTGCGCTCGGTCGTTCGGCTGCGGCGAGCGGTATCAGCTCACTCAAAGGCGGTA
ATACGGTTATCCACAGAATCAGGGGATAACGCAGGAAAGAACATGTGAGCAAAAGGCCAGCAAAAGGCCA
GGAACCGTAAAAAGGCCGCGTTGCTGGCGTTTTTCCATAGGCTCCGCCCCCCTGACGAGCATCACAAAAA
TCGACGCTCAAGTCAGAGGTGGCGAAACCCGACAGGACTATAAAGATACCAGGCGTTTCCCCCTGGAAGC
TCCCTCGTGCGCTCTCCTGTTCCGACCCTGCCGCTTACCGGATACCTGTCCGCCTTTCTCCCTTCGGGAA
GCGTGGCGCTTTCTCATAGCTCACGCTGTAGGTATCTCAGTTCGGTGTAGGTCGTTCGCTCCAAGCTGGG
CTGTGTGCACGAACCCCCCGTTCAGCCCGACCGCTGCGCCTTATCCGGTAACTATCGTCTTGAGTCCAAC
CCGGTAAGACACGACTTATCGCCACTGGCAGCAGCCACTGGTAACAGGATTAGCAGAGCGAGGTATGTAG
GCGGTGCTACAGAGTTCTTGAAGTGGTGGCCTAACTACGGCTACACTAGAAGAACAGTATTTGGTATCTG
CGCTCTGCTGAAGCCAGTTACCTTCGGAAAAAGAGTTGGTAGCTCTTGATCCGGCAAACAAACCACCGCT
GGTAGCGGTGGTTTTTTTGTTTGCAAGCAGCAGATTACGCGCAGAAAAAAAGGATCTCAAGAAGATCCTT
TGATCTTTTCTACGGGGTCTGACGCTCAGTGGAACGAAAACTCACGTTAAGGGATTTTGGTCATGAGATT
ATCAAAAAGGATCTTCACCTAGATCCTTTTGCGGCCGCAAATCAATCTAAAGTATATATGAGTAAACTTG
GTCTGACAGTTACCAATGCTTAATCAGTGAGGCACCTATCTCAGCGATCTGTCTATTTCGTTCATCCATA
GTTGCCTGACTCCCCGTCGTGTAGATAACTACGATACGGGAGGGCTTACCATCTGGCCCCAGTGCTGCAA
TGATACCGCGAGACCCACGCTCACCGGCTCCAGATTTATCAGCAATAAACCAGCCAGCCGGAAGGGCCGA
GCGCAGAAGTGGTCCTGCAACTTTATCCGCCTCCATCCAGTCTATTAATTGTTGCCGGGAAGCTAGAGTA
AGTAGTTCGCCAGTTAATAGTTTGCGCAACGTTGTTGCCATTGCTACAGGCATCGTGGTGTCACGCTCGT
CGTTTGGTATGGCTTCATTCAGCTCCGGTTCCCAACGATCAAGGCGAGTTACATGATCCCCCATGTTGTG
CAAAAAAGCGGTTAGCTCCTTCGGTCCTCCGATCGTTGTCAGAAGTAAGTTGGCCGCAGTGTTATCACTC
ATGGTTATGGCAGCACTGCATAATTCTCTTACTGTCATGCCATCCGTAAGATGCTTTTCTGTGACTGGTG
AGTACTCAACCAAGTCATTCTGAGAATAGTGTATGCGGCGACCGAGTTGCTCTTGCCCGGCGTCAATACG
GGATAATACCGCGCCACATAGCAGAACTTTAAAAGTGCTCATCATTGGAAAACGTTCTTCGGGGCGAAAA
CTCTCAAGGATCTTACCGCTGTTGAGATCCAGTTCGATGTAACCCACTCGTGCACCCAACTGATCTTCAG
CATCTTTTACTTTCACCAGCGTTTCTGGGTGAGCAAAAACAGGAAGGCAAAATGCCGCAAAAAAGGGAAT
AAGGGCGACACGGAAATGTTGAATACTCATACTCTTCCTTTTTCAATATTATTGAAGCATTTATCAGGGT
TATTGTCTCATGAGCGGATACATATTTGAATGTATTTAGAAAAATAAACAAATAGGGGTTCCGCGCACAT
TTCCCCGAAAAGTGCCACCTGCAGCCTGAATATGGGCCAAACAGGATATCTGTGGTAAGCAGTTCCTGCC
CCGGCTCAGGGCCAAGAACAGATGGAACAGCTGAATATGGGCCAAACAGGATATCTGTGGTAAGCAGTTC
CTGCCCCGGCTCAGGGCCAAGAACAGATGGTCCCCAGATGCGGTCCAGCCCTCAGCAGTTTCTAGAGAAC
CATCAGATGTTTCCAGGGTGCCCCAAGGACCTGAAATGACCCTGTGCCTTATTTGAACTAACCAATCAGT
TCGCTTCTCGCTTCTGTTCGCGCGCTTCTGCTCCCCGAGCTCAATAAAAGAGCCCACAACCCCTCACTCG
GGGCGCCAGTCCTCCGATTGACTGAGTCGCCCGGGTACCCGTGTATCCAATAAACCCTCTTGCAGTTGCA
TCCGACTTGTGGTCTCGCTGTTCCTTGGGAGGGTCTCCTCTGAGTGATTGACTACCCGTCAGCGGGGGTC
TTTCATTTGGGGGCTCGTCCGGGATCGGGAGACCCCTGCCCAGGGACCACCGACCCACCACCGGGAGGCA
AGCTGGCCAGCAACTTATCTGTGTCTGTCCGATTGTCTAGTGTCTATGACTGATTTTATGCGCCTGCGTC
GGTACTAGTTAGCTAACTAGCTCTGTATCTGGCGGACCCGTGGTGGAACTGACGAGTTCTGAACACCCGG
CCGCAACCCTGGGAGACGTCCCAGGGACTTTGGGGGCCGTTTTTGTGGCCCGACCTGAGGAAGGGAGTCG
ATGTGGAATCCGACCCCGTCAGGATATGTGGTTCTGGTAGGAGACGAGAACCTAAAACAGTTCCCGCCTC
CGTCTGAATTTTTGCTTTCGGTTTGGAACCGAAGCCGCGCGTCTTGTCTGCTGCAGCGCTGCAGCATCGT
TCTGTGTTGTCTCTGTCTGACTGTGTTTCTGTATTTGTCTGAAAATTAGGGCCAGACTGTTACCACTCCC
TTAAGTTTGACCTTAGGTCACTGGAAAGATGTCGAGCGGATCGCTCACAACCAGTCGGTAGATGTCAAGA
AGAGACGTTGGGTTACCTTCTGCTCTGCAGAATGGCCAACCTTTAACGTCGGATGGCCGCGAGACGGCAC
CTTTAACCGAGACCTCATCACCCAGGTTAAGATCAAGGTCTTTTCACCTGGCCCGCATGGACACCCAGAC
CAGGTCCCCTACATCGTGACCTGGGAAGCCTTGGCTTTTGACCCCCCTCCCTGGGTCAAGCCCTTTGTAC
ACCCTAAGCCTCCGCCTCCTCTTCCTCCATCCGCCCCGTCTCTCCCCCTTGAACCTCCTCGTTCGACCCC
GCCTCGATCCTCCCTTTATCCAGCCCTCACTCCTTCTCTAGGCGCCGGCCGGATCCCAGTGTGGTGGTAC
TAATAGTAATCAATTACGGGGTCATTAGTTCA
